Addgene plasmid #169322: BPK1520 sgCHMP4B
Purpose: Expresses CHMP4B targeting sgRNA in non-lentiviral BPK1520 plasmid
Depositing lab: Francisca Vazquez. Depositing organization: Broad Institute. Publication: Synthetic Lethal Interaction between the ESCRT Paralog Enzymes VPS4A and VPS4B in Cancers Harboring Loss of Chromosome 18q or 16q. Neggers JE, Paolella BR, Asfaw A, Rothberg MV, Skipper TA, Yang A, Kalekar RL, Krill-Burger JM, Dharia NV, Kugener G, Kalfon J, Yuan C, Dumont N, Gonzalez A, Abdusamad M, Li YY, Spurr LF, Wu WW, Durbin AD, Wolpin BM, Piccioni F, Root DE, Boehm JS, Cherniack AD, Tsherniak A, Hong AL, Hahn WC, Stegmaier K, Golub TR, Vazquez F, Aguirre AJ. Cell Rep. 2020 Dec 15;33(11):108493. doi: 10.1016/j.celrep.2020.108493. PubMed 33326793.
Backbone
  Vector backbone: BPK1520
  Vector type: Mammalian Expression, CRISPR
Growth in bacteria
  Bacterial resistance: Ampicillin, 100 μg/mL
  Growth temperature: 37°C
  Growth strain: DH5alpha
  Copy number: Unknown
Gene/Insert
  Gene/Insert name: sgCHMP4B
  Species: H. sapiens (human)
Terms and licenses: Academic/Nonprofit Terms; Industry Terms: Not Available to Industry
How to cite: BPK1520 sgCHMP4B was a gift from Francisca Vazquez (Addgene plasmid # 169322 ; http://n2t.net/addgene:169322 ; RRID:Addgene_169322)
