[The description below was written by a language model from this plasmid's Addgene catalogue record and pLannotate feature annotations shown in this document.]
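Description:
BPK1520 sgCHMP4B is a small (about 2.3 kb) non-lentiviral mammalian CRISPR plasmid built on the BPK1520 backbone. It expresses a single guide RNA directed against human CHMP4B. It is propagated in E. coli through a high-copy ColE1/pUC-type origin of replication. Selection is by ampicillin, using a β-lactamase gene driven by its native bla promoter. The feature table shows no mammalian selection marker, reporter or viral element, so the plasmid is suited to transient delivery rather than stable integration or viral packaging.

The payload is a compact RNA polymerase III expression cassette. A human U6 snRNA promoter sits upstream of the Streptococcus pyogenes Cas9 guide RNA scaffold. The short unannotated interval between them is where the CHMP4B-targeting spacer would be expected to lie, although the annotation does not label it. Transcription from U6 would yield a chimeric sgRNA that directs SpCas9 to the CHMP4B locus. The plasmid encodes no Cas9, so the nuclease must come from a separate plasmid or from a Cas9-expressing cell line. A short fragment matching a Gateway attB1 site lies just upstream of the U6 promoter. It appears to be a cloning remnant and has no stated function in this construct.

The stated purpose is simply to express a CHMP4B-targeting sgRNA from a non-lentiviral vector. The associated publication concerns synthetic lethal interactions among ESCRT pathway components, specifically the paralogs VPS4A and VPS4B, in cancers with chromosome 18q or 16q loss. The record does not say exactly how this guide was used in that study.
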