Features (pLannotate 1.2.2; 6 found; start..end, strand, type, name):
     48..636     -  rep_origin     ori: high-copy-number ColE1/pMB1/pBR322/pUC origin of replication
    807..1667    -  CDS            AmpR: β-lactamase; bla; confers resistance to ampicillin, carbenicillin, and related antibiotics
   1668..1772    -  promoter       AmpR promoter: bla
   1810..1827    +  protein_bind   attB1 (fragment): mutant version of attB; recombination site for the Gateway® BP reaction BP Clonase™
   1879..2119    +  promoter       U6 promoter: RNA polymerase III promoter for human U6 snRNA
   2149..2224    +  misc_RNA       gRNA scaffold: guide RNA scaffold for the Streptococcus pyogenes CRISPR/Cas9 system
>Addgene plasmid #169322 | BPK1520 sgCHMP4B | addgene full sequence | sequence record 332429 | Addgene NGS Result
GGCCAGCAAAAGGCCAGGAACCGTAAAAAGGCCGCGTTGCTGGCGTTTTTCCATAGGCTCCGCCCCCCTG
ACGAGCATCACAAAAATCGACGCTCAAGTCAGAGGTGGCGAAACCCGACAGGACTATAAAGATACCAGGC
GTTTCCCCCTGGAAGCTCCCTCGTGCGCTCTCCTGTTCCGACCCTGCCGCTTACCGGATACCTGTCCGCC
TTTCTCCCTTCGGGAAGCGTGGCGCTTTCTCATAGCTCACGCTGTAGGTATCTCAGTTCGGTGTAGGTCG
TTCGCTCCAAGCTGGGCTGTGTGCACGAACCCCCCGTTCAGCCCGACCGCTGCGCCTTATCCGGTAACTA
TCGTCTTGAGTCCAACCCGGTAAGACACGACTTATCGCCACTGGCAGCAGCCACTGGTAACAGGATTAGC
AGAGCGAGGTATGTAGGCGGTGCTACAGAGTTCTTGAAGTGGTGGCCTAACTACGGCTACACTAGAAGAA
CAGTATTTGGTATCTGCGCTCTGCTGAAGCCAGTTACCTTCGGAAAAAGAGTTGGTAGCTCTTGATCCGG
CAAACAAACCACCGCTGGTAGCGGTGGTTTTTTTGTTTGCAAGCAGCAGATTACGCGCAGAAAAAAAGGA
TCTCAAGAAGATCCTTTGATCTTTTCTACGGGGTCTGACGCTCAGTGGAACGAAAACTCACGTTAAGGGA
TTTTGGTCATGAGATTATCAAAAAGGATCTTCACCTAGATCCTTTTAAATTAAAAATGAAGTTTTAAATC
AATCTAAAGTATATATGAGTAAACTTGGTCTGACAGTTACCAATGCTTAATCAGTGAGGCACCTATCTCA
GCGATCTGTCTATTTCGTTCATCCATAGTTGCCTGACTCCCCGTCGTGTAGATAACTACGATACGGGAGG
GCTTACCATCTGGCCCCAGTGCTGCAATGATACCGCGAGACCCACGCTCACCGGCTCCAGATTTATCAGC
AATAAACCAGCCAGCCGGAAGGGCCGAGCGCAGAAGTGGTCCTGCAACTTTATCCGCCTCCATCCAGTCT
ATTAATTGTTGCCGGGAAGCTAGAGTAAGTAGTTCGCCAGTTAATAGTTTGCGCAACGTTGTTGCCATTG
CTACAGGCATCGTGGTGTCACGCTCGTCGTTTGGTATGGCTTCATTCAGCTCCGGTTCCCAACGATCAAG
GCGAGTTACATGATCCCCCATGTTGTGCAAAAAAGCGGTTAGCTCCTTCGGTCCTCCGATCGTTGTCAGA
AGTAAGTTGGCCGCAGTGTTATCACTCATGGTTATGGCAGCACTGCATAATTCTCTTACTGTCATGCCAT
CCGTAAGATGCTTTTCTGTGACTGGTGAGTACTCAACCAAGTCATTCTGAGAATAGTGTATGCGGCGACC
GAGTTGCTCTTGCCCGGCGTCAATACGGGATAATACCGCGCCACATAGCAGAACTTTAAAAGTGCTCATC
ATTGGAAAACGTTCTTCGGGGCGAAAACTCTCAAGGATCTTACCGCTGTTGAGATCCAGTTCGATGTAAC
CCACTCGTGCACCCAACTGATCTTCAGCATCTTTTACTTTCACCAGCGTTTCTGGGTGAGCAAAAACAGG
AAGGCAAAATGCCGCAAAAAAGGGAATAAGGGCGACACGGAAATGTTGAATACTCATACTCTTCCTTTTT
CAATATTATTGAAGCATTTATCAGGGTTATTGTCTCATGAGCGGATACATATTTGAATGTATTTAGAAAA
ATAAACAAATAGGGGTTCCGCGCACATTTCCCCGAAAAGTGCCACCTGACGTCGCTAGCTGTACAAAAAA
GCAGGCTTTAAAGGAACCAATTCAGTCGACTGGATCCGGTACCAAGGTCGGGCAGGAAGAGGGCCTATTT
CCCATGATTCCTTCATATTTGCATATACGATACAAGGCTGTTAGAGAGATAATTAGAATTAATTTGACTG
TAAACACAAAGATATTAGTACAAAATACGTGACGTAGAAAGTAATAATTTCTTGGGTAGTTTGCAGTTTT
AAAATTATGTTTTAAAATGGACTATCATATGCTTACCGTAACTTGAAAGTATTTCGATTTCTTGGCTTTA
TATATCTTGTGGAAAGGACGAAACACCGCAGCGCTGGACCCCATTACAGTTTTAGAGCTAGAAATAGCAA
GTTAAAATAAGGCTAGTCCGTTATCAACTTGAAAAAGTGGCACCGAGTCGGTGCTTTTTTTAAGCTTGGG
CCGCTCGAGGTACCTCTCTACATATGACATGTGAGCAAAA
